Addgene plasmid #217699: HA-MBP-TEVpCS-ADGRG1 CTF-FLAG
Purpose: Mammalian expression of Adhesion G Protein-Coupled Receptor transmembrane domains
Depositing lab: Stephen Blacklow. Depositing organization: Harvard Medical School. Publication: Heterogeneity of tethered agonist signaling in adhesion G protein-coupled receptors. Dates AN, Jones DTD, Smith JS, Skiba MA, Rich MF, Burruss MM, Kruse AC, Blacklow SC. Cell Chem Biol. 2024 Aug 15;31(8):1542-1553.e4. doi: 10.1016/j.chembiol.2024.03.004. Epub 2024 Apr 11. PubMed 38608683.
Backbone
  Vector backbone: pFuse-hIgG1-Fc2
  Backbone manufacturer: Invitrogen
  Vector type: Mammalian Expression
Growth in bacteria
  Bacterial resistance: Bleocin (Zeocin), 50 μg/mL
  Growth temperature: 37°C
  Growth strain: DH5alpha
  Copy number: High Copy
Gene/Insert
  Gene/Insert name: ADGRG1 (alt name: GPR56)
  Species: H. sapiens (human)
  Mutation: Deletion of residues 1-382
  Entrez Gene: ADGRG1 (a.k.a. BFPP, BPPR, GPR56, TM7LN4, TM7XN1)
  Tag / fusion protein: HA (N terminal on insert); FLAG (C terminal on insert)
  Cloning method: Gibson Cloning
Terms and licenses: Academic/Nonprofit Terms; Industry Terms: Not Available to Industry
Depositor comments: Please visit https://www.biorxiv.org/content/10.1101/2022.07.14.500097v2 for bioRxiv preprint.
How to cite: HA-MBP-TEVpCS-ADGRG1 CTF-FLAG was a gift from Stephen Blacklow (Addgene plasmid # 217699 ; http://n2t.net/addgene:217699 ; RRID:Addgene_217699)
