[The description below was written by a language model from this plasmid's Addgene catalogue record and pLannotate feature annotations shown in this document.]
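Description:
HA-MBP-TEVpCS-ADGRG1 CTF-FLAG is a 6.3 kb mammalian expression plasmid built on the pFuse-hIgG1-Fc2 backbone. It is designed to express the transmembrane portion of the human adhesion GPCR ADGRG1 (GPR56). It replicates in E. coli at high copy from a ColE1/pUC-type origin. Selection uses the Sh ble gene, which confers Zeocin/bleomycin resistance. This marker sits behind tandem CMV enhancer/promoter and bacterial EM7 promoter elements and ends with a β-globin polyadenylation signal, so it can in principle be used in both bacterial and mammalian cells. A synthetic poly(A) signal and an RNA polymerase II pause site lie upstream of the expression cassette, an arrangement that typically limits read-through transcription.

The payload is driven by a composite promoter made of the EF-1α core promoter and a truncated HTLV-1 5' LTR segment. The open reading frame begins with the human IL-2 signal sequence, which directs the protein into the secretory pathway. This is followed by an HA epitope, E. coli maltose-binding protein (MBP) and, according to the construct name, a TEV protease cleavage site, which is not annotated in the feature table. Next comes ADGRG1 lacking residues 1–382, which is the C-terminal fragment (CTF), with a C-terminal FLAG tag listed in the catalogue but likewise not annotated.

The feature table also detects an immunoglobulin heavy-chain constant-region fragment downstream, overlapping the end of the receptor annotation. This is presumably residual backbone Fc sequence, and the record does not say whether it is translated. An SV40 poly(A) signal follows it.

The design suggests that TEV cleavage removes the MBP cap to expose the receptor's native N-terminal tethered agonist. This fits the associated study of tethered agonist signaling in adhesion GPCRs.
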