Features (pLannotate 1.2.2; 17 found; start..end, strand, type, name):
     31..242     +  promoter       EF-1α core promoter: core promoter for human elongation factor EF-1α
    255..523     +  LTR            5' LTR (truncated): truncated 5' long terminal repeat (LTR) from human T-cell leukemia virus (HTLV) type 1
    573..632     +  sig_peptide    IL-2 signal sequence: human interleukin-2 signal sequence
    633..659     +  CDS            3xHA (fragment): three tandem HA epitope tags
    663..1763    +  CDS            malE (fragment): MALE_ECO57 - Experimental evidence at protein level: Swiss-Prot protein existence level 1. Part of the ABC transporter complex MalEFGK involved in maltose/maltodextrin import. Binds maltose and higher maltodextrins. From Escherichia coli O157:H7.
   1785..2717    +  CDS            ADGRG1 (fragment): AGRG1_HUMAN - Also known as GPR56, TM7LN4, TM7XN1. Experimental evidence at protein level: Swiss-Prot protein existence level 1. [ADGRG1 N-terminal fragment]: Plays a critical role in cancer progression by activating VEGFA production and angiogenesis through a signaling pathway mediated by PRKCA (PubMed:21724588). From Homo sapiens (Human).
   2625..3437    +  CDS            IGHG2 (fragment): IGHG2_HUMAN - Experimental evidence at protein level: Swiss-Prot protein existence level 1. Constant region of immunoglobulin heavy chains. Immunoglobulins, also known as antibodies, are membrane-bound or secreted glycoproteins produced by B lymphocytes. In the recognition phase of humoral immunity, the membrane-bound immunoglobulins serve as receptors which, upon binding of a specific antigen, trigger the clonal expansion and differentiation of B lymphocytes into immunoglobulins- secreting plasma cells. Secreted immunoglobulins mediate the effector phase of humoral immunity, which results in
   3462..3583    -  polyA_signal   SV40 poly(A) signal: SV40 polyadenylation signal
   3606..3677    -  CDS            large T antigen (fragment): large T antigen from SV40 (simian virus 40)
   3687..4081    -  polyA_signal   β-globin poly(A): human β-globin polyadenylation signal
   4098..4469    -  CDS            ble: BLE_STRHI - Experimental evidence at protein level: Swiss-Prot protein existence level 1. Binding protein with a strong affinity to the bleomycin family of antibiotics. From Streptoalloteichus hindustanus.
   4531..4574    -  promoter       EM7 promoter (fragment): synthetic bacterial promoter&nbsp
   4961..5060    -  promoter       CMV promoter (fragment): human cytomegalovirus (CMV) immediate early promoter
   5062..5365    -  enhancer       CMV enhancer: human cytomegalovirus immediate early enhancer
   5445..6033    -  rep_origin     ori: high-copy-number ColE1/pMB1/pBR322/pUC origin of replication
   6141..6189    +  polyA_signal   poly(A) signal: synthetic polyadenylation signal
   6200..6291    +  misc_feature   pause site: RNA polymerase II transcriptional pause signal from the human α2 globin gene
>Addgene plasmid #217699 | HA-MBP-TEVpCS-ADGRG1 CTF-FLAG | addgene full sequence | sequence record 429979 | Addgene NGS Result
GGATCTGCGATCGCTCCGGTGCCCGTCAGTGGGCAGAGCGCACATCGCCCACAGTCCCCGAGAAGTTGGG
GGGAGGGGTCGGCAATTGAACGGGTGCCTAGAGAAGGTGGCGCGGGGTAAACTGGGAAAGTGATGTCGTG
TACTGGCTCCGCCTTTTTCCCGAGGGTGGGGGAGAACCGTATATAAGTGCAGTAGTCGCCGTGAACGTTC
TTTTTCGCAACGGGTTTGCCGCCAGAACACAGCTGAAGCTTCGAGGGGCTCGCATCTCTCCTTCACGCGC
CCGCCGCCCTACCTGAGGCCGCCATCCACGCCGGTTGAGTCGCGTTCTGCCGCCTCCCGCCTGTGGTGCC
TCCTGAACTGCGTCCGCCGTCTAGGTAAGTTTAAAGCTCAGGTCGAGACCGGGCCTTTGTCCGGCGCTCC
CTTGGAGCCTACCTAGACTCAGCCGGCTCTCCACGCTTTGCCTGACCCTGCTTGCTCAACTCTACGTCTT
TGTTTCGTTTTCTGTTCTGCGCCGTTACAGATCCAAGCTGTGACCGGCGCCTACCTGAGATCACCGGCGA
AGGAGGGCCACCATGTACAGGATGCAACTCCTGTCTTGCATTGCACTAAGTCTTGCACTTGTCACGAATT
CGTACCCATACGATGTTCCAGATTACGCTGGATCCAAAATTGAAGAAGGCAAACTGGTGATTTGGATTAA
CGGCGATAAAGGCTATAACGGCCTGGCGGAAGTGGGCAAAAAATTTGAAAAAGATACCGGCATTAAAGTG
ACCGTGGAACATCCGGATAAACTGGAAGAAAAATTTCCGCAGGTGGCGGCGACCGGCGATGGCCCGGATA
TTATTTTTTGGGCGCATGATCGCTTTGGCGGCTATGCGCAGAGCGGCCTGCTGGCGGAAATTACCCCGGA
TAAAGCGTTTCAGGATAAACTGTATCCGTTTACCTGGGATGCGGTGCGCTATAACGGCAAACTGATTGCG
TATCCGATTGCGGTGGAAGCGCTGAGCCTGATTTATAACAAAGATCTGCTGCCGAACCCGCCGAAAACCT
GGGAAGAAATTCCGGCGCTGGATAAAGAACTGAAAGCGAAAGGCAAAAGCGCGCTGATGTTTAACCTGCA
GGAACCGTATTTTACCTGGCCGCTGATTGCGGCGGATGGCGGCTATGCGTTTAAATATGAAAACGGCAAA
TATGATATTAAAGATGTGGGCGTGGATAACGCGGGCGCGAAAGCGGGCCTGACCTTTCTGGTGGATCTGA
TTAAAAACAAACATATGAACGCGGATACCGATTATAGCATTGCGGAAGCGGCGTTTAACAAAGGCGAAAC
CGCGATGACCATTAACGGCCCGTGGGCGTGGAGCAACATTGATACCAGCAAAGTGAACTATGGCGTGACC
GTGCTGCCGACCTTTAAAGGCCAGCCGAGCAAACCGTTTGTGGGCGTGCTGAGCGCGGGCATTAACGCGG
CGAGCCCGAACAAAGAACTGGCGAAAGAATTTCTGGAAAACTATCTGCTGACCGATGAAGGCCTGGAAGC
GGTGAACAAAGATAAACCGCTGGGCGCGGTGGCGCTGAAAAGCTATGAAGAAGAACTGGCGAAAGATCCG
CGCATTGCGGCGACCATGGAAAACGCGCAGAAAGGCGAAATTATGCCGAACATTCCGCAGATGAGCGCGT
TTTGGTATGCGGTGCGCACCGCGGTGATTAACGCGGCGAGCGGCCGCCAGACCGTGGATGAAGCGCTGAA
AGATGCGCAGACCAACGAGAACCTTTACTTCCAAACCTACTTTGCAGTGCTGATGGTCTCCTCGGTGGAG
GTGGACGCCGTGCACAAGCACTACCTGAGCCTCCTCTCCTACGTGGGCTGTGTCGTCTCTGCCCTGGCCT
GCCTTGTCACCATTGCCGCCTACCTCTGCTCCAGGGTGCCCCTGCCGTGCAGGAGGAAACCTCGGGACTA
CACCATCAAGGTGCACATGAACCTGCTGCTGGCCGTCTTCCTGCTGGACACGAGCTTCCTGCTCAGCGAG
CCGGTGGCCCTGACAGGCTCTGAGGCTGGCTGCCGAGCCAGTGCCATCTTCCTGCACTTCTCCCTGCTCA
CCTGCCTTTCCTGGATGGGCCTCGAGGGGTACAACCTCTACCGACTCGTGGTGGAGGTCTTTGGCACCTA
TGTCCCTGGCTACCTACTCAAGCTGAGCGCCATGGGCTGGGGCTTCCCCATCTTTCTGGTGACGCTGGTG
GCCCTGGTGGATGTGGACAACTATGGCCCCATCATCTTGGCTGTGCATAGGACTCCAGAGGGCGTCATCT
ACCCTTCCATGTGCTGGATCCGGGACTCCCTGGTCAGCTACATCACCAACCTGGGCCTCTTCAGCCTGGT
GTTTCTGTTCAACATGGCCATGCTAGCCACCATGGTGGTGCAGATCCTGCGGCTGCGCCCCCACACCCAA
AAGTGGTCACATGTGCTGACACTGCTGGGCCTCAGCCTGGTCCTTGGCCTGCCCTGGGCCTTGATCTTCT
TCTCCTTTGCTTCTGGCACCTTCCAGCTTGTCGTCCTCTACCTTTTCAGCATCATCACCTCCTTCCAAGG
CTTCCTCATCTTCATCTGGTACTGGTCCATGCGGCTGCAGGCCCGGGGTGGCCCCTCCCCTCTGAAGAGC
AACTCAGACAGCGCCAGGCTCCCCATCAGCTCGGGCAGCACCTCGTCCAGCCGCATCGGTTCTGACTACA
AAGACGATGACGACAAGTGAAGATCTGACAAAACTCACACATGCCCACCGTGCCCAGCACCTGAACTCCT
GGGGGGACCGTCAGTCTTCCTCTTCCCCCCAAAACCCAAGGACACCCTCATGATCTCCCGGACCCCTGAG
GTCACATGCGTGGTGGTGGACGTGAGCCACGAAGACCCTGAGGTCAAGTTCAACTGGTACGTGGACGGCG
TGGAGGTGCATAATGCCAAGACAAAGCCGCGGGAGGAGCAGTACAACAGCACGTACCGTGTGGTCAGCGT
CCTCACCGTCCTGCACCAGGACTGGCTGAATGGCAAGGAGTACAAGTGCAAGGTCTCCAACAAAGCCCTC
CCAGCCCCCATCGAGAAAACCATCTCCAAAGCCAAAGGGCAGCCCCGAGAACCACAGGTGTACACCCTGC
CCCCATCCCGGGAGGAGATGACCAAGAACCAGGTCAGCCTGACCTGCCTGGTCAAAGGCTTCTATCCCAG
CGACATCGCCGTGGAGTGGGAGAGCAATGGGCAGCCGGAGAACAACTACAAGACCACGCCTCCCGTGCTG
GACTCCGACGGCTCCTTCTTCCTCTACAGCAAGCTCACCGTGGACAAGAGCAGGTGGCAGCAGGGGAACG
TCTTCTCATGCTCCGTGATGCACGAGGCTCTGCACAACCACTACACGCAGAAGAGCCTCTCCCTGTCTCC
GGGTAAATGAGTGCTAGCTGGCCAGACATGATAAGATACATTGATGAGTTTGGACAAACCACAACTAGAA
TGCAGTGAAAAAAATGCTTTATTTGTGAAATTTGTGATGCTATTGCTTTATTTGTAACCATTATAAGCTG
CAATAAACAAGTTAACAACAACAATTGCATTCATTTTATGTTTCAGGTTCAGGGGGAGGTGTGGGAGGTT
TTTTAAAGCAAGTAAAACCTCTACAAATGTGGTATGGAATTAATTCTAAAATACAGCATAGCAAAACTTT
AACCTCCAAATCAAGCCTCTACTTGAATCCTTTTCTGAGGGATGAATAAGGCATAGGCATCAGGGGCTGT
TGCCAATGTGCATTAGCTGTTTGCAGCCTCACCTTCTTTCATGGAGTTTAAGATATAGTGTATTTTCCCA
AGGTTTGAACTAGCTCTTCATTTCTTTATGTTTTAAATGCACTGACCTCCCACATTCCCTTTTTAGTAAA
ATATTCAGAAATAATTTAAATACATCATTGCAATGAAAATAAATGTTTTTTATTAGGCAGAATCCAGATG
CTCAAGGCCCTTCATAATATCCCCCAGTTTAGTAGTTGGACTTAGGGAACAAAGGAACCTTTAATAGAAA
TTGGACAGCAAGAAAGCGAGCTTCTAGCTTATCCTCAGTCCTGCTCCTCTGCCACAAAGTGCACGCAGTT
GCCGGCCGGGTCGCGCAGGGCGAACTCCCGCCCCCACGGCTGCTCGCCGATCTCGGTCATGGCCGGCCCG
GAGGCGTCCCGGAAGTTCGTGGACACGACCTCCGACCACTCGGCGTACAGCTCGTCCAGGCCGCGCACCC
ACACCCAGGCCAGGGTGTTGTCCGGCACCACCTGGTCCTGGACCGCGCTGATGAACAGGGTCACGTCGTC
CCGGACCACACCGGCGAAGTCGTCCTCCACGAAGTCCCGGGAGAACCCGAGCCGGTCGGTCCAGAACTCG
ACCGCTCCGGCGACGTCGCGCGCGGTGAGCACCGGAACGGCACTGGTCAACTTGGCCATGATGGCTCCTC
CTGTCAGGAGAGGAAAGAGAAGAAGGTTAGTACAATTGCTATAGTGAGTTGTATTATACTATGCAGATAT
ACTATGCCAATGATTAATTGTCAAACTAGGGCTGCAGGGTTCATAGTGCCACTTTTCCTGCACTGCCCCA
TCTCCTGCCCACCCTTTCCCAGGCATAGACAGTCAGTGACTTACCAAACTCACAGGAGGGAGAAGGCAGA
AGCTTGAGACAGACCCGCGGGACCGCCGAACTGCGAGGGGACGTGGCTAGGGCGGCTTCTTTTATGGTGC
GCCGGCCCTCGGAGGCAGGGCGCTCGGGGAGGCCTAGCGGCCAATCTGCGGTGGCAGGAGGCGGGGCCGA
AGGCCGTGCCTGACCAATCCGGAGCACATAGGAGTCTCAGCCCCCCGCCCCAAAGCAAGGGGAAGTCACG
CGCCTGTAGCGCCAGCGTGTTGTGAAATGGGGGCTTGGGGGGGTTGGGGCCCTGACTAGTCAAAACAAAC
TCCCATTGACGTCAATGGGGTGGAGACTTGGAAATCCCCGTGAGTCAAACCGCTATCCACGCCCATTGAT
GTACTGCCAAAACCGCATCATCATGGTAATAGCGATGACTAATACGTAGATGTACTGCCAAGTAGGAAAG
TCCCATAAGGTCATGTACTGGGCATAATGCCAGGCGGGCCATTTACCGTCATTGACGTCAATAGGGGGCG
TACTTGGCATATGATACACTTGATGTACTGCCAAGTGGGCAGTTTACCGTAAATACTCCACCCATTGACG
TCAATGGAAAGTCCCTATTGGCGTTACTATGGGAACATACGTCATTATTGACGTCAATGGGCGGGGGTCG
TTGGGCGGTCAGCCAGGCGGGCCATTTACCGTAAGTTATGTAACGCCTGCAGGTTAATTAAGAACATGTG
AGCAAAAGGCCAGCAAAAGGCCAGGAACCGTAAAAAGGCCGCGTTGCTGGCGTTTTTCCATAGGCTCCGC
CCCCCTGACGAGCATCACAAAAATCGACGCTCAAGTCAGAGGTGGCGAAACCCGACAGGACTATAAAGAT
ACCAGGCGTTTCCCCCTGGAAGCTCCCTCGTGCGCTCTCCTGTTCCGACCCTGCCGCTTACCGGATACCT
GTCCGCCTTTCTCCCTTCGGGAAGCGTGGCGCTTTCTCATAGCTCACGCTGTAGGTATCTCAGTTCGGTG
TAGGTCGTTCGCTCCAAGCTGGGCTGTGTGCACGAACCCCCCGTTCAGCCCGACCGCTGCGCCTTATCCG
GTAACTATCGTCTTGAGTCCAACCCGGTAAGACACGACTTATCGCCACTGGCAGCAGCCACTGGTAACAG
GATTAGCAGAGCGAGGTATGTAGGCGGTGCTACAGAGTTCTTGAAGTGGTGGCCTAACTACGGCTACACT
AGAAGAACAGTATTTGGTATCTGCGCTCTGCTGAAGCCAGTTACCTTCGGAAAAAGAGTTGGTAGCTCTT
GATCCGGCAAACAAACCACCGCTGGTAGCGGTGGTTTTTTTGTTTGCAAGCAGCAGATTACGCGCAGAAA
AAAAGGATCTCAAGAAGATCCTTTGATCTTTTCTACGGGGTCTGACGCTCAGTGGAACGAAAACTCACGT
TAAGGGATTTTGGTCATGGCTAGTTAATTAACATTTAAATCAGCGGCCGCAATAAAATATCTTTATTTTC
ATTACATCTGTGTGTTGGTTTTTTGTGTGAATCGTAACTAACATACGCTCTCCATCAAAACAAAACGAAA
CAAAACAAACTAGCAAAATAGGCTGTCCCCAGTGCAAGTGCAGGTGCCAGAACATTTCTCTATCGAA
